>Addgene plasmid #229743 | pPB-EF1A-HALO-hLRRK2 (LIR2 mutant WTFI -> ATFA) | addgene full sequence | sequence record 462113 | Addgene NGS Result
TTAACCCTAGAAAGATAGTCTGCGTAAAATTGACGCATGCATTCTTGAAATATTGCTCTCTCTTTCTAAA
TAGCGCGAATCCGTCGCTGTGCATTTAGGACATCTCAGTCGCCGCTTGGAGCTCCCGTGAGGCGTGCTTG
TCAATGCGGTAAGTGTCACTGATTTTGAACTATAACGACCGCGTGAGTCAAAATGACGCATGATTATCTT
TTACGTGACTTTTAAGATTTAACTCATACGATAATTATATTGTTATTTCATGTTCTACTTACGTGATAAC
TTATTATATATATATTTTCTTGTTATAGATATCATCAACTTTGTATAGAAAAGTTGGGCTCCGGTGCCCG
TCAGTGGGCAGAGCGCACATCGCCCACAGTCCCCGAGAAGTTGGGGGGAGGGGTCGGCAATTGAACCGGT
GCCTAGAGAAGGTGGCGCGGGGTAAACTGGGAAAGTGATGTCGTGTACTGGCTCCGCCTTTTTCCCGAGG
GTGGGGGAGAACCGTATATAAGTGCAGTAGTCGCCGTGAACGTTCTTTTTCGCAACGGGTTTGCCGCCAG
AACACAGGTAAGTGCCGTGTGTGGTTCCCGCGGGCCTGGCCTCTTTACGGGTTATGGCCCTTGCGTGCCT
TGAATTACTTCCACCTGGCTGCAGTACGTGATTCTTGATCCCGAGCTTCGGGTTGGAAGTGGGTGGGAGA
GTTCGAGGCCTTGCGCTTAAGGAGCCCCTTCGCCTCGTGCTTGAGTTGAGGCCTGGCCTGGGCGCTGGGG
CCGCCGCGTGCGAATCTGGTGGCACCTTCGCGCCTGTCTCGCTGCTTTCGATAAGTCTCTAGCCATTTAA
AATTTTTGATGACCTGCTGCGACGCTTTTTTTCTGGCAAGATAGTCTTGTAAATGCGGGCCAAGATCTGC
ACACTGGTATTTCGGTTTTTGGGGCCGCGGGCGGCGACGGGGCCCGTGCGTCCCAGCGCACATGTTCGGC
GAGGCGGGGCCTGCGAGCGCGGCCACCGAGAATCGGACGGGGGTAGTCTCAAGCTGGCCGGCCTGCTCTG
GTGCCTGGTCTCGCGCCGCCGTGTATCGCCCCGCCCTGGGCGGCAAGGCTGGCCCGGTCGGCACCAGTTG
CGTGAGCGGAAAGATGGCCGCTTCCCGGCCCTGCTGCAGGGAGCTCAAAATGGAGGACGCGGCGCTCGGG
AGAGCGGGCGGGTGAGTCACCCACACAAAGGAAAAGGGCCTTTCCGTCCTCAGCCGTCGCTTCATGTGAC
TCCACGGAGTACCGGGCGCCGTCCAGGCACCTCGATTAGTTCTCGAGCTTTTGGAGTACGTCGTCTTTAG
GTTGGGGGGAGGGGTTTTATGCGATGGAGTTTCCCCACACTGAGTGGGTGGAGACTGAAGTTAGGCCAGC
TTGGCACTTGATGTAATTCTCCTTGGAATTTGCCCTTTTTGAGTTTGGATCTTGGTTCATTCTCAAGCCT
CAGACAGTGGTTCAAAGTTTTTTTCTTCCATTTCAGGTGTCGTGACAAGTTTGTACAAAAAAGCAGGCTG
CCACCATGGAAATCGGTACTGGCTTTCCATTCGACCCCCATTATGTGGAAGTCCTGGGCGAGCGCATGCA
CTACGTCGATGTTGGTCCGCGCGATGGCACCCCTGTGCTGTTCCTGCACGGTAACCCGACCTCCTCCTAC
GTGTGGCGCAACATCATCCCGCATGTTGCACCGACCCATCGCTGCATTGCTCCAGACCTGATCGGTATGG
GCAAATCCGACAAACCAGACCTGGGTTATTTCTTCGACGACCACGTCCGCTTCATGGATGCCTTCATCGA
AGCCCTGGGTCTGGAAGAGGTCGTCCTGGTCATTCACGACTGGGGCTCCGCTCTGGGTTTCCACTGGGCC
AAGCGCAATCCAGAGCGCGTCAAAGGTATTGCATTTATGGAGTTCATCCGCCCTATCCCGACCTGGGACG
AATGGCCAGAATTTGCCCGCGAGACCTTCCAGGCCTTCCGCACCACCGACGTCGGCCGCAAGCTGATCAT
CGATCAGAACGTTTTTATCGAGGGTACGCTGCCGATGGGTGTCGTCCGCCCGCTGACTGAAGTCGAGATG
GACCATTACCGCGAGCCGTTCCTGAATCCTGTTGACCGCGAGCCACTGTGGCGCTTCCCAAACGAGCTGC
CAATCGCCGGTGAGCCAGCGAACATCGTCGCGCTGGTCGAAGAATACATGGACTGGCTGCACCAGTCCCC
TGTCCCGAAGCTGCTGTTCTGGGGCACCCCAGGCGTTCTGATCCCACCGGCCGAAGCCGCTCGCCTGGCC
AAAAGCCTGCCTAACTGCAAGGCTGTGGACATCGGCCCGGGTCTGAATCTGCTGCAAGAAGACAACCCGG
ACCTGATCGGCAGCGAGATCGCGCGCTGGCTGTCCACGCTCGAGATTTCCGGCTCTGGTGGCGGAGGCTC
GGGCGGAGGTGGGTCGGGTGGCGGCGGATCAATGGCTAGTGGCAGCTGTCAGGGGTGCGAAGAGGACGAG
GAAACTCTGAAGAAGTTGATAGTCAGGCTGAACAATGTCCAGGAAGGAAAACAGATAGAAACGCTGGTCC
AAATCCTGGAGGATCTGCTGGTGTTCACGTACTCCGAGCGCGCCTCCAAGTTATTTCAAGGCAAAAATAT
CCATGTGCCTCTGTTGATCGTCTTGGACTCCTATATGAGAGTCGCGAGTGTGCAGCAGGTGGGTTGGTCA
CTTCTGTGCAAATTAATAGAAGTCTGTCCAGGTACAATGCAAAGCTTAATGGGACCCCAGGATGTTGGAA
ATGATGCGGAAGTCGCTGGTGTTCACCAATTGATTCTTAAAATGCTAACAGTTCATAATGCCAGTGTAAA
CTTGTCAGTGATTGGACTGAAGACCTTAGATCTCCTCCTAACTTCAGGTAAAATCACCTTGCTGATATTG
GATGAAGAAAGTGATATTTTCATGTTAATTTTTGATGCCATGCACTCATTTCCAGCCAATGATGAAGTCC
AGAAACTTGGATGCAAAGCTTTACATGTGCTGTTTGAGAGAGTCTCAGAGGAGCAACTGACTGAATTTGT
TGAGAACAAAGATTATATGATATTGTTAAGTGCGTTAACAAATTTTAAAGATGAAGAGGAAATTGTGCTT
CATGTGCTGCATTGTTTACATTCCCTAGCGATTCCTTGCAATAATGTGGAAGTCCTCATGAGTGGCAATG
TCAGGTGTTATAATATTGTGGTGGAAGCTATGAAAGCATTCCCTATGAGTGAAAGAATTCAAGAAGTGAG
TTGCTGTTTGCTCCATAGGCTTACATTAGGTAATTTTTTCAATATCCTGGTATTAAACGAAGTCCATGAG
TTTGTGGTGAAAGCTGTGCAGCAGTACCCAGAGAATGCAGCATTGCAGATCTCAGCGCTCAGCTGTTTGG
CCCTCCTCACTGAGACTATTTTCTTAAATCAAGATTTAGAGGAAAAGAATGAGAATCAAGAGAATGATGA
TGAGGGGGAAGAAGATAAATTGTTTTGGCTGGAAGCCTGTTACAAAGCATTAACGTGGCATAGAAAGAAC
AAGCACGTGCAGGAGGCCGCATGCTGGGCACTAAATAATCTCCTTATGTACCAAAACAGTTTACATGAGA
AGATTGGAGATGAAGATGGCCATTTCCCAGCTCATAGGGAAGTGATGCTCTCCATGCTGATGCATTCTTC
ATCAAAGGAAGTTTTCCAGGCATCTGCGAATGCATTGTCAACTCTCTTAGAACAAAATGTTAATTTCAGA
AAAATACTGTTATCAAAAGGAATACACCTGAATGTTTTGGAGTTAATGCAGAAGCATATACATTCTCCTG
AAGTGGCTGAAAGTGGCTGTAAAATGCTAAATCATCTTTTTGAAGGAAGCAACACTTCCCTGGATATAAT
GGCAGCAGTGGTCCCCAAAATACTAACAGTTATGAAACGTCATGAGACATCATTACCAGTGCAGCTGGAG
GCGCTTCGAGCTATTTTACATTTTATAGTGCCTGGCATGCCAGAAGAATCCAGGGAGGATACAGAATTTC
ATCATAAGCTAAATATGGTTAAAAAACAGTGTTTCAAGAATGATATTCACAAACTGGTCCTAGCAGCTTT
GAACAGGTTCATTGGAAATCCTGGGATTCAGAAATGTGGATTAAAAGTAATTTCTTCTATTGTACATTTT
CCTGATGCATTAGAGATGTTATCCCTGGAAGGTGCTATGGATTCAGTGCTTCACACACTGCAGATGTATC
CAGATGACCAAGAAATTCAGTGTCTGGGTTTAAGTCTTATAGGATACTTGATTACAAAGAAGAATGTGTT
CATAGGAACTGGACATCTGCTGGCAAAAATTCTGGTTTCCAGCTTATACCGATTTAAGGATGTTGCTGAA
ATACAGACTAAAGGATTTCAGACAATCTTAGCAATCCTCAAATTGTCAGCATCTTTTTCTAAGCTGCTGG
TGCATCATTCATTTGACTTAGTAATATTCCATCAAATGTCTTCCAATATCATGGAACAAAAGGATCAACA
GTTTCTAAACCTCTGTTGCAAGTGTTTTGCAAAAGTAGCTATGGATGATTACTTAAAAAATGTGATGCTA
GAGAGAGCGTGTGATCAGAATAACAGCATCATGGTTGAATGCTTGCTTCTATTGGGAGCAGATGCCAATC
AAGCAAAGGAGGGATCTTCTTTAATTTGTCAGGTATGTGAGAAAGAGAGCAGTCCCAAATTGGTGGAACT
CTTACTGAATAGTGGATCTCGTGAACAAGATGTACGAAAAGCGTTGACGATAAGCATTGGGAAAGGTGAC
AGCCAGATCATCAGCTTGCTCTTAAGGAGGCTGGCCCTGGATGTGGCCAACAATAGCATTTGCCTTGGAG
GATTTTGTATAGGAAAAGTTGAACCTTCTTGGCTTGGTCCTTTATTTCCAGATAAGACTTCTAATTTAAG
GAAACAAACAAATATAGCATCTACACTAGCAAGAATGGTGATCAGATATCAGATGAAAAGTGCTGTGGAA
GAAGGAACAGCCTCAGGCAGCGATGGAAATTTTTCTGAAGATGTGCTGTCTAAATTTGATGAATGGACCT
TTATTCCTGACTCTTCTATGGACAGTGTGTTTGCTCAAAGTGATGACCTGGATAGTGAAGGAAGTGAAGG
CTCATTTCTTGTGAAAAAGAAATCTAATTCAATTAGTGTAGGAGAATTTTACCGAGATGCCGTATTACAG
CGTTGCTCACCAAATTTGCAAAGACATTCCAATTCCTTGGGGCCCATTTTTGATCATGAAGATTTACTGA
AGCGAAAAAGAAAAATATTATCTTCAGATGATTCACTCAGGTCATCAAAACTTCAATCCCATATGAGGCA
TTCAGACAGCATTTCTTCTCTGGCTTCTGAGAGAGAATATATTACATCACTAGACCTTTCAGCAAATGAA
CTAAGAGATATTGATGCCCTAAGCCAGAAATGCTGTATAAGTGTTCATTTGGAGCATCTTGAAAAGCTGG
AGCTTCACCAGAATGCACTCACGAGCTTTCCACAACAGCTATGTGAAACTCTGAAGAGTTTGACACATTT
GGACTTGCACAGTAATAAATTTACATCATTTCCTTCTTATTTGTTGAAAATGAGTTGTATTGCTAATCTT
GATGTCTCTCGAAATGACATTGGACCCTCAGTGGTTTTAGATCCTACAGTGAAATGTCCAACTCTGAAAC
AGTTTAACCTGTCATATAACCAGCTGTCTTTTGTACCTGAGAACCTCACTGATGTGGTAGAGAAACTGGA
GCAGCTCATTTTAGAAGGAAATAAAATATCAGGGATATGCTCCCCCTTGAGACTGAAGGAACTGAAGATT
TTAAACCTTAGTAAGAACCACATTTCATCCCTATCAGAGAACTTTCTTGAGGCTTGTCCTAAAGTGGAGA
GTTTCAGTGCCAGAATGAATTTTCTTGCTGCTATGCCTTTCTTGCCTCCTTCTATGACAATCCTAAAATT
ATCTCAGAACAAATTTTCCTGTATTCCAGAAGCAATTTTAAATCTTCCACACTTGCGGTCTTTAGATATG
AGCAGCAATGATATTCAGTACCTACCAGGTCCCGCACACTGGAAATCTTTGAACTTAAGGGAACTCTTAT
TTAGCCATAATCAGATCAGCATCTTGGACTTGAGTGAAAAAGCATATTTATGGTCTAGAGTAGAGAAACT
GCATCTTTCTCACAATAAACTGAAAGAGATTCCTCCTGAGATTGGCTGTCTTGAAAATCTGACATCTCTG
GATGTCAGTTACAACTTGGAACTAAGATCCTTTCCCAATGAAATGGGGAAATTAAGCAAAATATGGGATC
TTCCTTTGGATGAACTGCATCTTAACTTTGATTTTAAACATATAGGATGTAAAGCCAAAGACATCATAAG
GTTTCTTCAACAGCGATTAAAAAAGGCTGTGCCTTATAACCGAATGAAACTTATGATTGTGGGAAATACT
GGGAGTGGTAAAACCACCTTATTGCAGCAATTAATGAAAACCAAGAAATCAGATCTTGGAATGCAAAGTG
CCACAGTTGGCATAGATGTGAAAGACTGGCCTATCCAAATAAGAGACAAAAGAAAGAGAGATCTCGTCCT
AAATGTGTGGGATTTTGCAGGTCGTGAGGAATTCTATAGTACTCATCCCCATTTTATGACGCAGCGAGCA
TTGTACCTTGCTGTCTATGACCTCAGCAAGGGACAGGCTGAAGTTGATGCCATGAAGCCTTGGCTCTTCA
ATATAAAGGCTCGCGCTTCTTCTTCCCCTGTGATTCTCGTTGGCACACATTTGGATGTTTCTGATGAGAA
GCAACGCAAAGCCTGCATGAGTAAAATCACCAAGGAACTCCTGAATAAGCGAGGGTTCCCTGCCATACGA
GATTACCACTTTGTGAATGCCACCGAGGAATCTGATGCTTTGGCAAAACTTCGGAAAACCATCATAAACG
AGAGCCTTAATTTCAAGATCCGAGATCAGCTTGTTGTTGGACAGCTGATTCCAGACTGCTATGTAGAACT
TGAAAAAATCATTTTATCGGAGCGTAAAAATGTGCCAATTGAATTTCCCGTAATTGACCGGAAACGATTA
TTACAACTAGTGAGAGAAAATCAGCTGCAGTTAGATGAAAATGAGCTTCCTCACGCAGTTCACTTTCTAA
ATGAATCAGGAGTCCTTCTTCATTTTCAAGACCCAGCACTGCAGTTAAGTGACTTGTACTTTGTGGAACC
CAAGTGGCTTTGTAAAATCATGGCACAGATTTTGACAGTGAAAGTGGAAGGTTGTCCAAAACACCCTAAG
GGCATTATTTCGCGTAGAGATGTGGAAAAATTTCTTTCAAAAAAAAGGAAATTTCCAAAGAACTACATGT
CACAGTATTTTAAGCTCCTAGAAAAATTCCAGATTGCTTTGCCAATAGGAGAAGAATATTTGCTGGTTCC
AAGCAGTTTGTCTGACCACAGGCCTGTGATAGAGCTTCCCCATTGTGAGAACTCTGAAATTATCATCCGA
CTATATGAAATGCCTTATTTTCCAATGGGATTTTGGTCAAGATTAATCAATCGATTACTTGAGATTTCAC
CTTACATGCTTTCAGGGAGAGAACGAGCACTTCGCCCAAACAGAATGTATTGGCGACAAGGCATTTACTT
AAATTGGTCTCCTGAAGCTTATTGTCTGGTAGGATCTGAAGTCTTAGACAATCATCCAGAGAGTTTCTTA
AAAATTACAGTTCCTTCTTGTAGAAAAGGCTGTATTCTTTTGGGCCAAGTTGTGGACCACATTGATTCTC
TCATGGAAGAATGGTTTCCTGGGTTGCTGGAGATTGATATTTGTGGTGAAGGAGAAACTCTGTTGAAGAA
ATGGGCATTATATAGTTTTAATGATGGTGAAGAACATCAAAAAATCTTACTTGATGACTTGATGAAGAAA
GCAGAGGAAGGAGATCTCTTAGTAAATCCAGATCAACCAAGGCTCACCATTCCAATATCTCAGATTGCCC
CTGACTTGATTTTGGCTGACCTGCCTAGAAATATTATGTTGAATAATGATGAGTTGGAATTTGAACAAGC
TCCAGAGTTTCTCCTAGGTGATGGCAGTTTTGGATCAGTTTACCGAGCAGCCTATGAAGGAGAAGAAGTG
GCTGTGAAGATTTTTAATAAACATACATCACTCAGGCTGTTAAGACAAGAGCTTGTGGTGCTTTGCCACC
TCCACCACCCCAGTTTGATATCTTTGCTGGCAGCTGGGATTCGTCCCCGGATGTTGGTGATGGAGTTAGC
CTCCAAGGGTTCCTTGGATCGCCTGCTTCAGCAGGACAAAGCCAGCCTCACTAGAACCCTACAGCACAGG
ATTGCACTCCACGTAGCTGATGGTTTGAGATACCTCCACTCAGCCATGATTATATACCGAGACCTGAAAC
CCCACAATGTGCTGCTTTTCACACTGTATCCCAATGCTGCCATCATTGCAAAGATTGCTGACTACGGCAT
TGCTCAGTACTGCTGTAGAATGGGGATAAAAACATCAGAGGGCACACCAGGGTTTCGTGCACCTGAAGTT
GCCAGAGGAAATGTCATTTATAACCAACAGGCTGATGTTTATTCATTTGGTTTACTACTCTATGACATTT
TGACAACTGGAGGTAGAATAGTAGAGGGTTTGAAGTTTCCAAATGAGTTTGATGAATTAGAAATACAAGG
AAAATTACCTGATCCAGTTAAAGAATATGGTTGTGCCCCATGGCCTATGGTTGAGAAATTAATTAAACAG
TGTTTGAAAGAAAATCCTCAAGAAAGGCCTACTTCTGCCCAGGTCTTTGACATTTTGAATTCAGCTGAAT
TAGTCTGTCTGACGAGACGCATTTTATTACCTAAAAACGTAATTGTTGAATGCATGGTTGCTACACATCA
CAACAGCAGGAATGCAAGCATTTGGCTGGGCTGTGGGCACACCGACAGAGGACAGCTCTCATTTCTTGAC
TTAAATACTGAAGGATACACTTCTGAGGAAGTTGCTGATAGTAGAATATTGTGCTTAGCCTTGGTGCATC
TTCCTGTTGAAAAGGAAAGCTGGATTGTGTCTGGGACACAGTCTGGTACTCTCCTGGTCATCAATACCGA
AGATGGGAAAAAGAGACATACCCTAGAAAAGATGACTGATTCTGTCACTTGTTTGTATTGCAATTCCTTT
TCCAAGCAAAGCAAACAAAAAAATTTTCTTTTGGTTGGAACCGCTGATGGCAAGTTAGCAATTTTTGAAG
ATAAGACTGTTAAGCTTAAAGGAGCTGCTCCTTTGAAGATACTAAATATAGGAAATGTCAGTACTCCATT
GATGTGTTTGAGTGAATCCACAAATTCAACGGAAAGAAATGTAATGTGGGGAGGATGTGGCACAAAGATT
TTCTCCTTTTCTAATGATTTCACCATTCAGAAACTCATTGAGACAAGAACAAGCCAACTGTTTTCTTATG
CAGCTTTCAGTGATTCCAACATCATAACAGTGGTGGTAGACACTGCTCTCTATATTGCTAAGCAAAATAG
CCCTGTTGTGGAAGTGTGGGATAAGAAAACTGAAAAACTCTGTGGACTAATAGACTGCGTGCACTTTTTA
AGGGAGGTAATGGTAAAAGAAAACAAGGAATCAAAACACAAAATGTCTTATTCTGGGAGAGTGAAAACCC
TCTGCCTTCAGAAGAACACTGCTCTTTGGATAGGAACTGGAGGAGGCCATATTTTACTCCTGGATCTTTC
AACTCGTCGACTTATACGTGTAATTTACAACTTTTGTAATTCGGTCAGAGTCATGATGACAGCACAGCTA
GGAAGCCTTAAAAATGTCATGCTGGTATTGGGCTACAACCGGAAAAATACTGAAGGTACACAAAAGCAGA
AAGAGATACAATCTTGCTTGACCGTTTGGGACATCAATCTTCCACATGAAGTGCAAAATTTAGAAAAACA
CATTGAAGTGAGAAAAGAATTAGCTGAAAAAATGAGACGAACATCTGTTGAGTAAACCCAGCTTTCTTGT
ACAAAGTGGTGATCCTCAGGTGCAGGCTGCCTATCAGAAGGTGGTGGCTGGTGTGGCCAATGCCCTGGCT
CACAAATACCACTGAGATCTTTTTCCCTCTGCCAAAAATTATGGGGACATCATGAAGCCCCTTGAGCATC
TGACTTCTGGCTAATAAAGGAAATTTATTTTCATTGCAATAGTGTGTTGGAATTTTTTGTGTCTCTCACT
CGGAAGGACATATGGGAGGGCAAATCATTTAAAACATCAGAATGAGTATTTGGTTTAGAGTTTGGCAACA
TATGCCCATATGCTGGCTGCCATGAACAAAGGTTGGCTATAAAGAGGTCATCAGTATATGAAACAGCCCC
CTGCTGTCCATTCCTTATTCCATAGAAAAGCCTTGACTTGAGGTTAGATTTTTTTTATATTTTGTTTTGT
GTTATTTTTTTCTTTAACATCCCTAAAATTTTCCTTACATGTTTTACTAGCCAGATTTTTCCTCCTCTCC
TGACTACTCCCAGTCATAGCTGTCCCTCTTCTCTTATGGAGATCCCTCGACCTGCAGCCCAAGCTTCGCG
TTGACATTGATTATTGACTAGTTATTAATAGTAATCAATTACGGGGTCATTAGTTCATAGCCCATATATG
GAGTTCCGCGTTACATAACTTACGGTAAATGGCCCGCCTGGCTGACCGCCCAACGACCCCCGCCCATTGA
CGTCAATAATGACGTATGTTCCCATAGTAACGCCAATAGGGACTTTCCATTGACGTCAATGGGTGGAGTA
TTTACGGTAAACTGCCCACTTGGCAGTACATCAAGTGTATCATATGCCAAGTACGCCCCCTATTGACGTC
AATGACGGTAAATGGCCCGCCTGGCATTATGCCCAGTACATGACCTTATGGGACTTTCCTACTTGGCAGT
ACATCTACGTATTAGTCATCGCTATTACCATGGTGATGCGGTTTTGGCAGTACATCAATGGGCGTGGATA
GCGGTTTGACTCACGGGGATTTCCAAGTCTCCACCCCATTGACGTCAATGGGAGTTTGTTTTGGCACCAA
AATCAACGGGACTTTCCAAAATGTCGTAACAACTCCGCCCCATTGACGCAAATGGGCGGTAGGCGTGTAC
GGTGGGAGGTCTATATAAGCAGAGCTCTCTGGCTAACTAGAGAACCCACTGCGCCACCATGACCGAGTAC
AAGCCCACGGTGCGCCTCGCCACCCGCGACGACGTCCCCAGGGCCGTACGCACCCTCGCCGCCGCGTTCG
CCGACTACCCCGCCACGCGCCACACCGTCGATCCGGACCGCCACATCGAGCGGGTCACCGAGCTGCAAGA
ACTCTTCCTCACGCGCGTCGGGCTCGACATCGGCAAGGTGTGGGTCGCGGACGACGGCGCCGCGGTGGCG
GTCTGGACCACGCCGGAGAGCGTCGAAGCGGGGGCGGTGTTCGCCGAGATCGGCCCGCGCATGGCCGAGT
TGAGCGGTTCCCGGCTGGCCGCGCAGCAACAGATGGAAGGCCTCCTGGCGCCGCACCGGCCCAAGGAGCC
CGCGTGGTTCCTGGCCACCGTCGGCGTCTCGCCCGACCACCAGGGCAAGGGTCTGGGCAGCGCCGTCGTG
CTCCCCGGAGTGGAGGCGGCCGAGCGCGCCGGGGTGCCCGCCTTCCTGGAGACCTCCGCGCCCCGCAACC
TCCCCTTCTACGAGCGGCTCGGCTTCACCGTCACCGCCGACGTCGAGGTGCCCGAAGGACCGCGCACCTG
GTGCATGACCCGCAAGCCCGGTGCCTGACTCGAGTCTAGAGGGCCCGTTTAAACCCGCTGATCAGCCTCG
ACTGTGCCTTCTAGTTGCCAGCCATCTGTTGTTTGCCCCTCCCCCGTGCCTTCCTTGACCCTGGAAGGTG
CCACTCCCACTGTCCTTTCCTAATAAAATGAGGAAATTGCATCGCATTGTCTGAGTAGGTGTCATTCTAT
TCTGGGGGGTGGGGTGGGGCAGGACAGCAAGGGGGAGGATTGGGAAGACAATAGCAGGCATGCTGGGGAT
GCGGTGGGCTCTATGGCTCGAGTTAATTAACGAGAGCATAATATTGATATGTGCCAAAGTTGTTTCTGAC
TGACTAATAAGTATAATTTGTTTCTATTATGTATAGGTTAAGCTAATTACTTATTTTATAATACAACATG
ACTGTTTTTAAAGTACAAAATAAGTTTATTTTTGTAAAAGAGAGAATGTTTAAAAGTTTTGTTACTTTAT
AGAAGAAATTTTGAGTTTTTGTTTTTTTTTAATAAATAAATAAACATAAATAAATTGTTTGTTGAATTTA
TTATTAGTATGTAAGTGTAAATATAATAAAACTTAATATCTATTCAAATTAATAAATAAACCTCGATATA
CAGACCGATAAAACACATGCGTCAATTTTACGCATGATTATCTTTAACGTACGTCACAATATGATTATCT
TTCTAGGGTTAAATAATAGTTTCTAATTTTTTTATTATTCAGCCTGCTGTCGTGAATACCGAGCTCCAAT
TCGCCCTATAGTGAGTCGTATTACAATTCACTGGCCGTCGTTTTACAACGTCGTGACTGGGAAAACCCTG
GCGTTACCCAACTTAATCGCCTTGCAGCACATCCCCCTTTCGCCAGCTGGCGTAATAGCGAAGAGGCCCG
CACCGATCGCCCTTCCCAACAGTTGCGCAGCCTGAATGGCGAATGGG
[124 nt withheld, positions 12788-12911]
C
[91 nt withheld, positions 12913-13003]
A
[49 nt withheld, positions 13005-13053]
CCTTTGACGTTGGAGTCCACGTTCTTT
[37 nt withheld, positions 13081-13117]
ACCCTATCTCGGTCTATTCTTTTGATTTATAAGGGATTTTGCCGATTTCGGCCTATTGGTTAAAAAATGA
GCTGATTTAACAAAAATTTAACGCGAATTTTAACAAAATATTAACGCTTACAATTTAGGTGGCACTTTTC
GGGGAAATGTGCGCGGAACCCCTATTTGTTTATTTTTCTAAATACATTCAAATATGTATCCGCTCATGAG
ACAATAACCCTGATAAATGCTTCAATAATATTGAAAAAGGAAGAGTATGAGTATTCAACATTTCCGTGTC
GCCCTTATTCCCTTTTTTGCGGCATTTTGCCTTCCTGTTTTTGCTCACCCAGAAACGCTGGTGAAAGTAA
AAGATGCTGAAGATCAGTTGGGTGCACGAGTGGGTTACATCGAACTGGATCTCAACAGCGGTAAGATCCT
TGAGAGTTTTCGCCCCGAAGAACGTTTTCCAATGATGAGCACTTTTAAAGTTCTGCTATGTGGCGCGGTA
TTATCCCGTATTGACGCCGGGCAAGAGCAACTCGGTCGCCGCATACACTATTCTCAGAATGACTTGGTTG
AGTACTCACCAGTCACAGAAAAGCATCTTACGGATGGCATGACAGTAAGAGAATTATGCAGTGCTGCCAT
AACCATGAGTGATAACACTGCGGCCAACTTACTTCTGACAACGATCGGAGGACCGAAGGAGCTAACCGCT
TTTTTGCACAACATGGGGGATCATGTAACTCGCCTTGATCGTTGGGAACCGGAGCTGAATGAAGCCATAC
CAAACGACGAGCGTGACACCACGATGCCTGTAGCAATGGCAACAACGTTGCGCAAACTATTAACTGGCGA
ACTACTTACTCTAGCTTCCCGGCAACAATTAATAGACTGGATGGAGGCGGATAAAGTTGCAGGACCACTT
CTGCGCTCGGCCCTTCCGGCTGGCTGGTTTATTGCTGATAAATCTGGAGCCGGTGAGCGTGGGTCTCGCG
GTATCATTGCAGCACTGGGGCCAGATGGTAAGCCCTCCCGTATCGTAGTTATCTACACGACGGGGAGTCA
GGCAACTATGGATGAACGAAATAGACAGATCGCTGAGATAGGTGCCTCACTGATTAAGCATTGGTAACTG
TCAGACCAAGTTTACTCATATATACTTTAGATTGATTTAAAACTTCATTTTTAATTTAAAAGGATCTAGG
TGAAGATCCTTTTTGATAATCTCATGACCAAAATCCCTTAACGTGAGTTTTCGTTCCACTGAGCGTCAGA
CCCCGTAGAAAAGATCAAAGGATCTTCTTGAGATCCTTTTTTTCTGCGCGTAATCTGCTGCTTGCAAACA
AAAAAACCACCGCTACCAGCGGTGGTTTGTTTGCCGGATCAAGAGCTACCAACTCTTTTTCCGAAGGTAA
CTGGCTTCAGCAGAGCGCAGATACCAAATACTGTTCTTCTAGTGTAGCCGTAGTTAGGCCACCACTTCAA
GAACTCTGTAGCACCGCCTACATACCTCGCTCTGCTAATCCTGTTACCAGTGGCTGCTGCCAGTGGCGAT
AAGTCGTGTCTTACCGGGTTGGACTCAAGACGATAGTTACCGGATAAGGCGCAGCGGTCGGGCTGAACGG
GGGGTTCGTGCACACAGCCCAGCTTGGAGCGAACGACCTACACCGAACTGAGATACCTACAGCGTGAGCT
ATGAGAAAGCGCCACGCTTCCCGAAGGGAGAAAGGCGGACAGGTATCCGGTAAGCGGCAGGGTCGGAACA
GGAGAGCGCACGAGGGAGCTTCCAGGGGGAAACGCCTGGTATCTTTATAGTCCTGTCGGGTTTCGCCACC
TCTGACTTGAGCGTCGATTTTTGTGATGCTCGTCAGGGGGGCGGAGCCTATGGAAAAACGCCAGCAACGC
GGCCTTTTTACGGTTCCTGGCCTTTTGCTGGCCTTTTGCTCACATGTTCTTTCCTGCGTTATCCCCTGAT
TCTGTGGATAACCGTATTACCGCCTTTGAGTGAGCTGATACCGCTCGCCGCAGCCGAACGACCGAGCGCA
GCGAGTCAGTGAGCGAGGAAGCGGAAGAGCGCCCAATACGCAAACCGCCTCTCCCCGCGCGTTGGCCGAT
TCATTAATGCAGCTGGCACGACAGGTTTCCCGACTGGAAAGCGGGCAGTGAGCGCAACGCAATTAATGTG
AGTTAGCTCACTCATTAGGCACCCCAGGCTTTACACTTTATGCTTCCGGCTCGTATGTTGTGTGGAATTG
TGAGCGGATAACAATTTCACACAGGAAACAGCTATGACCATGATTACGCCAAGCTCGAAATTAACCCTCA
CTAAAGGGAACAAAAGCTGGTACCTCGCGCGACTTGGTTTGCCATTCTTTAGCGCGCGTCGCGTCACACA
GCTTGGCCACAATGTGGTTTTTGTCAAACGAAGATTCTATGACGTGTTTAAAGTTTAGGTCGAGTAAAGC
GCAAATCTTTT
Features (pLannotate 1.2.2; 26 found; start..end, strand, type, name):
    316..336     +  protein_bind   attB4: mutant version of attB; core recombination site for the Gateway® BP reaction BP Clonase™
    356..567     +  promoter       EF-1α core promoter: core promoter for human elongation factor EF-1α
    568..677     +  intron         EF-1α intron A (fragment): intron upstream of the start codon of human EF-1α
   1303..1506    +  intron         EF-1α intron A: truncated intron upstream of the start codon of human EF-1α
   1515..1539    +  protein_bind   attB1: mutant version of attB; recombination site for the Gateway® BP reaction BP Clonase™
   1549..2433    +  CDS            HaloTag®: modified bacterial dehalogenase that forms covalent bonds with chloroalkane derivatives
   2488..10062   +  CDS            LRRK2: LRRK2_HUMAN - Also known as PARK8. Experimental evidence at protein level: Swiss-Prot protein existence level 1. Serine/threonine-protein kinase which phosphorylates a broad range of proteins involved in multiple processes such as neuronal plasticity, autophagy, and vesicle trafficking (PubMed:20949042, PubMed:22012985, PubMed:26824392, PubMed:29125462, PubMed:28720718, PubMed:29127255, PubMed:30398148, PubMed:29212815, PubMed:30635421, PubMed:21850687, PubMed:23395371, PubMed:17114044, PubMed:24687852, PubMed:26014385, PubMed:25201882). Is a key regulator of RAB GTPases by regulating the GTP/
  10066..10090   -  protein_bind   attB2: mutant version of attB; recombination site for the Gateway® BP reaction BP Clonase™
  10094..10162   +  CDS            HBB (fragment): HBB_PONPY - Experimental evidence at transcript level: Swiss-Prot protein existence level 2. Involved in oxygen transport from the lung to the various peripheral tissues. From Pongo pygmaeus (Bornean orangutan).
  10233..10288   +  polyA_signal   β-globin poly(A) signal: rabbit β-globin polyadenylation signal (Gil and Proudfoot, 1987)
  10643..11022   +  enhancer       CMV enhancer: human cytomegalovirus immediate early enhancer
  11023..11226   +  promoter       CMV promoter: human cytomegalovirus (CMV) immediate early promoter
  11259..11858   +  CDS            PuroR: puromycin N-acetyltransferase; pac from Streptomyces alboniger; confers resistance to puromycin
  11902..12126   +  polyA_signal   bGH poly(A) signal: bovine growth hormone polyadenylation signal
  12605..12623   -  promoter       T7 promoter: promoter for bacteriophage T7 RNA polymerase
  12626..12783   +  CDS            lacZα (fragment): LacZα fragment of β-galactosidase; lacZ fragment
  12788..13216   +  rep_origin     f1 ori (sequence partly withheld): f1 bacteriophage origin of replication; arrow indicates direction of (+) strand synthesis
  13269..13373   +  promoter       AmpR promoter: bla
  13374..14234   +  CDS            AmpR: β-lactamase; bla; confers resistance to ampicillin, carbenicillin, and related antibiotics
  14405..14993   +  rep_origin     ori: high-copy-number ColE1/pMB1/pBR322/pUC origin of replication
  15176..15268   +  CDS            lacI (fragment): lac repressor; lacI; The lac repressor binds to the lac operator to inhibit transcription in E. coli. This inhibition can be relieved by adding lactose or isopropyl-β-D-thiogalactopyranoside (IPTG).
  15281..15302   +  protein_bind   CAP binding site: CAP binding activates transcription in the presence of cAMP. E. coli catabolite activator protein
  15317..15347   +  promoter       lac promoter: promoter for the E. coli lac operon
  15351..15373   +  protein_bind   lac operator (fragment): The lac repressor binds to the lac operator to inhibit transcription in E. coli. This inhibition can be relieved by adding lactose or isopropyl-β-D-thiogalactopyranoside (IPTG). lac repressor encoded by lacI
  15416..15434   +  promoter       T3 promoter: promoter for bacteriophage T3 RNA polymerase
  15451..4       -  CDS            FP (fragment) (across the origin): FP25_NPVAC - Experimental evidence at protein level: Swiss-Prot protein existence level 1. From Autographa californica nuclear polyhedrosis virus (AcMNPV).
