[The description below was written by a language model from this plasmid's Addgene catalogue record and pLannotate feature annotations shown in this document.]
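Description:
pPB-EF1A-HALO-hLRRK2 (LIR2 mutant WTFI -> ATFA) is a 15.6 kb mammalian expression plasmid built on a commercial piggyBac transposon backbone (pPB-EF1A), intended for stable expression when supplied together with piggyBac transposase. In bacteria it is maintained through a high-copy ColE1/pUC-type origin and an ampicillin resistance gene. The backbone also retains an f1 origin, lac promoter/operator and lacZα remnants, and T3 and T7 promoters typical of a phagemid-derived cloning vector. The automated feature table does not explicitly annotate the piggyBac terminal repeats. It does flag a baculovirus FP25 gene fragment spanning the sequence origin, which may be flanking sequence carried over with a transposon arm, but the record does not confirm this.

The payload is driven by the human EF-1α promoter with its intron A and encodes an N-terminal HaloTag fused to full-length human LRRK2, the Parkinson's disease-associated serine/threonine kinase that regulates Rab GTPases. The coding sequence was made by gene synthesis and carries point mutations converting the WTFI motif of the second LIR to ATFA. LIR conventionally denotes an LC3-interacting region, so the changes presumably disrupt binding to ATG8-family proteins such as GABARAP. Gateway attB4, attB1 and attB2 scars flank the promoter and open reading frame, reflecting modular assembly, and a rabbit β-globin polyadenylation signal terminates the transcript. A separate CMV enhancer/promoter–puromycin N-acetyltransferase–bGH poly(A) cassette allows selection of integrants. HaloTag covalently binds chloroalkane ligands, enabling fluorescent labelling or capture of the fusion. The construct suits comparing mutant and wild-type LRRK2 when studying its recruitment and activation at lysosomes.
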