Addgene plasmid #229743: pPB-EF1A-HALO-hLRRK2 (LIR2 mutant WTFI -> ATFA)
Purpose: Expresses Halo tagged human LRRK2 with LIR2 point mutations in mammalian cells. Stable expression with piggybac transposase.
Depositing lab: Shawn Ferguson. Depositing organization: Yale University. Publication: A STING-CASM-GABARAP pathway activates LRRK2 at lysosomes. Bentley-DeSousa A, Roczniak-Ferguson A, Ferguson SM. J Cell Biol. 2025 Feb 3;224(2):e202310150. doi: 10.1083/jcb.202310150. Epub 2025 Jan 15. PubMed 39812709.
Backbone
  Vector backbone: pPB-EF1A
  Backbone manufacturer: Vectorbuilder
  Vector type: Mammalian Expression
  Selectable markers: Puromycin
Growth in bacteria
  Bacterial resistance: Ampicillin, 100 μg/mL
  Growth temperature: 37°C
  Growth strain: NEB Stable
  Copy number: Unknown
Gene/Insert
  Gene/Insert name: LRRK2
  Species: H. sapiens (human)
  Mutation: LIR2 mutant WTFI -> ATFA
  Entrez Gene: LRRK2 (a.k.a. AURA17, DARDARIN, PARK8, RIPK7, ROCO2)
  Promoter: EF1A
  Tag / fusion protein: Halo (N terminal on insert)
  Cloning method: Gene Synthesis
  Sequencing primers: 5′ TCAAGCCTCAGACAGTGGTTC; 3′ TTTTGGCAGAGGGAAAAAGA
Terms and licenses: Academic/Nonprofit Terms; Industry Terms: Not Available to Industry
How to cite: pPB-EF1A-HALO-hLRRK2 (LIR2 mutant WTFI -> ATFA) was a gift from Shawn Ferguson (Addgene plasmid # 229743 ; http://n2t.net/addgene:229743 ; RRID:Addgene_229743)
